Addgene plasmid #49804: UVR8-mCherry
Purpose: expresses mCherry fused to UVR8 under the CMV promoter
Depositing lab: Matthew Kennedy. Depositing organization: University of Colorado Denver and Anschutz Medical Campus. Publication: A light-triggered protein secretion system. Chen D, Gibson ES, Kennedy MJ. J Cell Biol. 2013 May 13;201(4):631-40. doi: 10.1083/jcb.201210119. PubMed 23671313.
Backbone
  Vector backbone: mCherry N1
  Vector type: Mammalian Expression
Growth in bacteria
  Bacterial resistance: Kanamycin, 50 μg/mL
  Growth temperature: 37°C
  Growth strain: DH5alpha
  Copy number: High Copy
Gene/Insert
  Gene/Insert name: UVR8-mCherry
  Species: A. thaliana (mustard weed)
  Insert size (bp): 2088
Terms and licenses: Academic/Nonprofit Terms; Industry Terms: Not Available to Industry
How to cite: UVR8-mCherry was a gift from Matthew Kennedy (Addgene plasmid # 49804 ; http://n2t.net/addgene:49804 ; RRID:Addgene_49804)
