[The description below was written by a language model from this plasmid's Addgene catalogue record.]
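Description:
UVR8-mCherry is a mammalian expression plasmid built on the mCherry N1 backbone, in which the coding sequence of the Arabidopsis thaliana photoreceptor UVR8 is joined to the red fluorescent protein mCherry and expressed from the CMV promoter, a strong constitutive promoter widely used for transient expression in cultured mammalian cells. The construct name and the N1-type backbone suggest that UVR8 sits upstream with mCherry at the C-terminus of the fusion, although the record does not state the orientation or describe any linker. The recorded insert is about 2.1 kb and covers the whole fusion. The plasmid is maintained in E. coli as a high-copy vector under kanamycin selection. No feature table is provided, so other backbone elements such as the origin of replication, polyadenylation signal or any mammalian selection marker are not documented here.

UVR8 is a plant UV-B sensor that exists as a homodimer in the dark and dissociates into monomers when it absorbs UV-B light, a property that has made it useful as an optogenetic module. The associated publication describes a light-triggered protein secretion system, which places this construct within a toolkit that uses UVR8 for light-dependent control of protein behaviour in mammalian cells. The mCherry tag allows the fusion protein's expression and subcellular distribution to be followed by fluorescence microscopy. The record does not specify the exact role of this plasmid in that work, and it lists no additional targeting signals, epitope tags or mutations.
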