>Addgene plasmid #49804 | UVR8-mCherry | addgene partial sequence | sequence record 76245 | CMV-F 5'-CGCAAATGGGCGGTAGGCGTG-3'
AGAGCTGGTTTAGTGAACCGTCAGATCCGCTAGCGCTACCGGACTCAGATCTCGAGCCACCATGGCGGAG
GATATGGCTGCCGACGAAGTTACGGCTCCTCCTCGTAAGGTTCTTATCATCTCCGCTGGTGCTAGCCACT
CCGTCGCTCTTCTCTCTGGTGACATTGTTTGTTCTTGGGGTCGAGGAGAGGATGGACAGTTAGGTCATGG
CGATGCAGAGGATCGACCTTCTCCGACTCAGCTTAGCGCTTTAGATGGCCACCAAATTGTTTCCGTTACC
TGTGGTGCTGATCACACTGTTGCTTATTCACAATCAGGCATGGAAGTCTACAGTTGGGGATGGGGTGATT
TTGGGAGATTAGGCCATGGTAACTCAAGCGACTTGTTTACTCCGCTACCAATCAAAGCATTGCACGGTAT
TCGGATCAAGCAGATTGCTTGTGGGGATAGTCATTGTTTGGCTGTCACTATGGAAGGAGAGGTCCAGAGT
TGGGGCCGCAACCAGAATGGTCAACTTGGTCTGGGGGACACCGAAGATTCTCTAGTGCCTCAGAAGATTC
AAGCCTTTGAGGGAATACGAATCAAAATGGTTGCTGCTGGTGCAGAACACACTGCTGCAGTTACAGAAGA
TGGTGACCTCTATGGATGGGGCTGGGGAAGATACGGAAATTTGGGATTAGGTGACCGGACTGACCGCTTA
GTTCCTGAAAGAGTTACCTCTACTGGTGGTGAGAAAATGTCAATGGTTGCTTGTGGATGGCGGCACACAA
TATCAGTTTCCTACTCTGGAGCATTGTATACTTATGGATGGAGCAAATATGGACAGCTAGGACATGGAGA
CTTGGAGGATCACCTTATTCCTCACAAACTGGAAGCACTGAGCAACAGTTTTATCTCCCA
