>Addgene plasmid #49804 | UVR8-mCherry | addgene partial sequence | sequence record 76495 | SV40pA-R 5'-GAAATTTGTGATGCTATTGC-3'
ACAAGTTAACAACAACAATTGCATTCATTTTATGTTTCAGGTTCAGGGGGAGGTGTGGGAGGTTTTTTAA
AGCAAGTAAAACCTCTACAAATGTGGTATGGCTGATTATGATCTAGAGTCGCGGCCGCTTTACTTGTACA
GCTCGTCCATGCCGCCGGTGGAGTGGCGGCCCTCGGCGCGTTCGTACTGTTCCACGATGGTGTAGTCCTC
GTTGTGGGAGGTGATGTCCAACTTGATGTTGACGTTGTAGGCGCCGGGCAGCTGCACGGGCTTCTTGGCC
TTGTAGGTGGTCTTGACCTCAGCGTCGTAGTGGCCGCCGTCCTTCAGCTTCAGCCTCTGCTTGATCTCGC
CCTTCAGGGCGCCGTCCTCGGGGTACATCCGCTCGGAGGAGGCCTCCCAGCCCATGGTCTTCTTCTGCAT
TACGGGGCCGTCGGAGGGGAAGTTGGTGCCGCGCAGCTTCACCTTGTAGATGAACTCGCCGTCCTGCAGG
GAGGAGTCCTGGGTCACGGTCACCACGCCGCCGTCCTCGAAGTTCATCACGCGCTCCCACTTGAAGCCCT
CGGGGAAGGACAGCTTCAAGTAGTCGGGGATGTCGGCGGGGTGCTTCACGTAGGCCTTGGAGCCGTACAT
GAACTGAGGGGACAGGATGTCCCAGGCGAAGGGCAGGGGGCCACCCTTGGTCACCTTCAGCTTGGCGGTC
TGGGTGCCCTCGTAGGGGCGGCCCTCGCCCTCGCCCTCGATCTCGAACTCGTGGCCGTTCACGGAGCCCT
CCATGTGCACCTTGAAGCGCATGAACTC
