LOCUS       Exported 6046 bp ds-DNA circular SYN 12-MAY-2021
DEFINITION  expresses mCherry fused to UVR8 under the CMV promoter.
ACCESSION   .
VERSION     .
KEYWORDS    UVR8-mCherry
SOURCE      synthetic DNA construct
  ORGANISM  synthetic DNA construct
REFERENCE   1 (bases 1 to 6046)
  AUTHORS   Chen D, Gibson ES, Kennedy MJ
  TITLE     A light-triggered protein secretion system.
  JOURNAL   J Cell Biol. 2013 May 13;201(4):631-40. doi: 10.1083/jcb.201210119.
  PUBMED    23671313
REFERENCE   2 (bases 1 to 6046)
  AUTHORS   .
  TITLE     Direct Submission
  JOURNAL   Exported May 12, 2021 from SnapGene Server 1.1.58
            http://www.snapgene.com
FEATURES             Location/Qualifiers
     source          1..6046
                     /organism="synthetic DNA construct"
                     /mol_type="other DNA"
     enhancer        61..364
                     /label=CMV enhancer
                     /note="human cytomegalovirus immediate early enhancer"
     promoter        365..568
                     /label=CMV promoter
                     /note="human cytomegalovirus (CMV) immediate early
                     promoter"
     primer_bind     519..539
                     /label=CMV-F
                     /note="Human CMV immediate early promoter, forward primer"
     regulatory      618..627
                     /regulatory_class="other"
                     /note="vertebrate consensus sequence for strong initiation
                     of translation (Kozak, 1987)"
     regulatory      1995..2004
                     /regulatory_class="other"
                     /note="vertebrate consensus sequence for strong initiation
                     of translation (Kozak, 1987)"
     CDS             2001..2711
                     /codon_start=1
                     /product="monomeric derivative of DsRed fluorescent protein
                     (Shaner et al., 2004)"
                     /label=mCherry
                     /note="mammalian codon-optimized"
                     /translation="MVSKGEEDNMAIIKEFMRFKVHMEGSVNGHEFEIEGEGEGRPYEG
                     TQTAKLKVTKGGPLPFAWDILSPQFMYGSKAYVKHPADIPDYLKLSFPEGFKWERVMNF
                     EDGGVVTVTQDSSLQDGEFIYKVKLRGTNFPSDGPVMQKKTMGWEASSERMYPEDGALK
                     GEIKQRLKLKDGGHYDAEVKTTYKAKKPVQLPGAYNVNIKLDITSHNEDYTIVEQYERA
                     EGRHSTGGMDELYK"
     primer_bind     complement(2146..2164)
                     /label=mCherry-R
                     /note="mCherry, reverse primer"
     primer_bind     2414..2433
                     /label=mCherry-F
                     /note="mCherry, forward primer"
     polyA_signal    2834..2955
                     /label=SV40 poly(A) signal
                     /note="SV40 polyadenylation signal"
     primer_bind     complement(2871..2890)
                     /label=SV40pA-R
                     /note="SV40 polyA, reverse primer"
     primer_bind     2925..2944
                     /label=EBV-rev
                     /note="SV40 polyA terminator, reverse primer"
     rep_origin      complement(2962..3417)
                     /direction=LEFT
                     /label=f1 ori
                     /note="f1 bacteriophage origin of replication; arrow
                     indicates direction of (+) strand synthesis"
     primer_bind     complement(3099..3120)
                     /label=F1ori-F
                     /note="F1 origin, forward primer"
     primer_bind     3311..3330
                     /label=F1ori-R
                     /note="F1 origin, reverse primer"
     promoter        3444..3548
                     /gene="bla"
                     /label=AmpR promoter
     promoter        3550..3907
                     /label=SV40 promoter
                     /note="SV40 enhancer and early promoter"
     primer_bind     complement(3573..3593)
                     /label=pBABE 3'
                     /note="SV40 enhancer, reverse primer for pBABE vectors"
     rep_origin      3758..3893
                     /label=SV40 ori
                     /note="SV40 origin of replication"
     primer_bind     3820..3839
                     /label=SV40pro-F
                     /note="SV40 promoter/origin, forward primer"
     CDS             3942..4736
                     /codon_start=1
                     /gene="aph(3')-II (or nptII)"
                     /product="aminoglycoside phosphotransferase from Tn5"
                     /label=NeoR/KanR
                     /note="confers resistance to neomycin, kanamycin, and G418
                     (Geneticin(R))"
                     /translation="MIEQDGLHAGSPAAWVERLFGYDWAQQTIGCSDAAVFRLSAQGRP
                     VLFVKTDLSGALNELQDEAARLSWLATTGVPCAAVLDVVTEAGRDWLLLGEVPGQDLLS
                     SHLAPAEKVSIMADAMRRLHTLDPATCPFDHQAKHRIERARTRMEAGLVDQDDLDEEHQ
                     GLAPAELFARLKASMPDGEDLVVTHGDACLPNIMVENGRFSGFIDCGRLGVADRYQDIA
                     LATRDIAEELGGEWADRFLVLYGIAAPDSQRIAFYRLLDEFF"
     primer_bind     complement(3996..4015)
                     /label=Neo-R
                     /note="Neomycin resistance gene, reverse primer"
     primer_bind     4606..4625
                     /label=Neo-F
                     /note="Neomycin resistance gene, forward primer"
     primer_bind     complement(4924..4943)
                     /label=TK-pA-R
                     /note="Thymidine kinase polyA, reverse primer"
     polyA_signal    4968..5015
                     /label=HSV TK poly(A) signal
                     /note="herpes simplex virus thymidine kinase
                     polyadenylation signal (Cole and Stacy, 1985)"
     rep_origin      5344..5932
                     /direction=RIGHT
                     /label=ori
                     /note="high-copy-number ColE1/pMB1/pBR322/pUC origin of
                     replication"
     primer_bind     5833..5852
                     /label=pBR322ori-F
                     /note="pBR322 origin, forward primer"
ORIGIN
        1 tagttattaa tagtaatcaa ttacggggtc attagttcat agcccatata tggagttccg
       61 cgttacataa cttacggtaa atggcccgcc tggctgaccg cccaacgacc cccgcccatt
      121 gacgtcaata atgacgtatg ttcccatagt aacgccaata gggactttcc attgacgtca
      181 atgggtggag tatttacggt aaactgccca cttggcagta catcaagtgt atcatatgcc
      241 aagtacgccc cctattgacg tcaatgacgg taaatggccc gcctggcatt atgcccagta
      301 catgacctta tgggactttc ctacttggca gtacatctac gtattagtca tcgctattac
      361 catggtgatg cggttttggc agtacatcaa tgggcgtgga tagcggtttg actcacgggg
      421 atttccaagt ctccacccca ttgacgtcaa tgggagtttg ttttggcacc aaaatcaacg
      481 ggactttcca aaatgtcgta acaactccgc cccattgacg caaatgggcg gtaggcgtgt
      541 acggtgggag gtctatataa gcagagctgg tttagtgaac cgtcagatcc gctagcgcta
      601 ccggactcag atctcgagcc accatggcgg aggatatggc tgccgacgaa gttacggctc
      661 ctcctcgtaa ggttcttatc atctccgctg gtgctagcca ctccgtcgct cttctctctg
      721 gtgacattgt ttgttcttgg ggtcgaggag aggatggaca gttaggtcat ggcgatgcag
      781 aggatcgacc ttctccgact cagcttagcg ctttagatgg ccaccaaatt gtttccgtta
      841 cctgtggtgc tgatcacact gttgcttatt cacaatcagg catggaagtc tacagttggg
      901 gatggggtga ttttgggaga ttaggccatg gtaactcaag cgacttgttt actccgctac
      961 caatcaaagc attgcacggt attcggatca agcagattgc ttgtggggat agtcattgtt
     1021 tggctgtcac tatggaagga gaggtccaga gttggggccg caaccagaat ggtcaacttg
     1081 gtctggggga caccgaagat tctctagtgc ctcagaagat tcaagccttt gagggaatac
     1141 gaatcaaaat ggttgctgct ggtgcagaac acactgctgc agttacagaa gatggtgacc
     1201 tctatggatg gggctgggga agatacggaa atttgggatt aggtgaccgg actgaccgct
     1261 tagttcctga aagagttacc tctactggtg gtgagaaaat gtcaatggtt gcttgtggat
     1321 ggcggcacac aatatcagtt tcctactctg gagcattgta tacttatgga tggagcaaat
     1381 atggacagct aggacatgga gacttggagg atcaccttat tcctcacaaa ctggaagcac
     1441 tgagcaacag ttttatctcc cagatttcgg gaggttggag acatacaatg gcattgactt
     1501 cagatggaaa actatatgga tggggttgga ataagtttgg acaagtagga gtcggcaata
     1561 atttagatca gtgttctcct gtgcaagtgc gatttcccga tgatcagaaa gtagttcaag
     1621 tctcatgtgg atggagacat accttggctg tcactgaaag aaataacgtg tttgcttggg
     1681 gtagaggtac aaatggacag ctcggcattg gagagtcggt tgacaggaac tttcccaaga
     1741 ttatagaggc actcagcgtc gatggagcaa gtggacaaca tatagaatct tctaatatcg
     1801 atccatcttc agggaaaagc tgggtgtcgc ctgcagagag atatgcagtt gttcctgatg
     1861 aaacgggcct aacggatggt tcaagcaaag gtaatggagg tgatatcagt gttccacaaa
     1921 ctgatgtcaa gcgtgtacga attaagcttc gaattctgca gtcgacggta ccgcgggccc
     1981 gggatccacc ggtcgccacc atggtgagca agggcgagga ggataacatg gccatcatca
     2041 aggagttcat gcgcttcaag gtgcacatgg agggctccgt gaacggccac gagttcgaga
     2101 tcgagggcga gggcgagggc cgcccctacg agggcaccca gaccgccaag ctgaaggtga
     2161 ccaagggtgg ccccctgccc ttcgcctggg acatcctgtc ccctcagttc atgtacggct
     2221 ccaaggccta cgtgaagcac cccgccgaca tccccgacta cttgaagctg tccttccccg
     2281 agggcttcaa gtgggagcgc gtgatgaact tcgaggacgg cggcgtggtg accgtgaccc
     2341 aggactcctc cctgcaggac ggcgagttca tctacaaggt gaagctgcgc ggcaccaact
     2401 tcccctccga cggccccgta atgcagaaga agaccatggg ctgggaggcc tcctccgagc
     2461 ggatgtaccc cgaggacggc gccctgaagg gcgagatcaa gcagaggctg aagctgaagg
     2521 acggcggcca ctacgacgct gaggtcaaga ccacctacaa ggccaagaag cccgtgcagc
     2581 tgcccggcgc ctacaacgtc aacatcaagt tggacatcac ctcccacaac gaggactaca
     2641 ccatcgtgga acagtacgaa cgcgccgagg gccgccactc caccggcggc atggacgagc
     2701 tgtacaagta aagcggccgc gactctagat cataatcagc cataccacat ttgtagaggt
     2761 tttacttgct ttaaaaaacc tcccacacct ccccctgaac ctgaaacata aaatgaatgc
     2821 aattgttgtt gttaacttgt ttattgcagc ttataatggt tacaaataaa gcaatagcat
     2881 cacaaatttc acaaataaag catttttttc actgcattct agttgtggtt tgtccaaact
     2941 catcaatgta tcttaaggcg taaattgtaa gcgttaatat tttgttaaaa ttcgcgttaa
     3001 atttttgtta aatcagctca ttttttaacc aataggccga aatcggcaaa atcccttata
     3061 aatcaaaaga atagaccgag atagggttga gtgttgttcc agtttggaac aagagtccac
     3121 tattaaagaa cgtggactcc aacgtcaaag gnnnnnnnnn nnnnnnnnnn nnnnnnnnnn
     3181 nnnnnnnnnn nnnnnnnnnn tnnnnnnnnn nnnnnnnnnn nnnnnnnnnn nnnnnnnnnn
     3241 nnnnnnnnnn nnnnnnnnnn nnnnnnnnnn nnnnnnnnnn nnnnnnnnnn nngnnnnnnn
     3301 nnnnnnnnnn nnnnnnnnnn nnnnnnnnnn nnnnnnnnnn nnnnnnnnnn nnnnnnnnnn
     3361 nnnnnnnnnn nnnnnnnnnn nnnnnnnnnn nnnnnnnnnn nnnnnnnnnn nnnnnnncag
     3421 gtggcacttt tcggggaaat gtgcgcggaa cccctatttg tttatttttc taaatacatt
     3481 caaatatgta tccgctcatg agacaataac cctgataaat gcttcaataa tattgaaaaa
     3541 ggaagagtcc tgaggcggaa agaaccagct gtggaatgtg tgtcagttag ggtgtggaaa
     3601 gtccccaggc tccccagcag gcagaagtat gcaaagcatg catctcaatt agtcagcaac
     3661 caggtgtgga aagtccccag gctccccagc aggcagaagt atgcaaagca tgcatctcaa
     3721 ttagtcagca accatagtcc cgcccctaac tccgcccatc ccgcccctaa ctccgcccag
     3781 ttccgcccat tctccgcccc atggctgact aatttttttt atttatgcag aggccgaggc
     3841 cgcctcggcc tctgagctat tccagaagta gtgaggaggc ttttttggag gcctaggctt
     3901 ttgcaaagat cgatcaagag acaggatgag gatcgtttcg catgattgaa caagatggat
     3961 tgcacgcagg ttctccggcc gcttgggtgg agaggctatt cggctatgac tgggcacaac
     4021 agacaatcgg ctgctctgat gccgccgtgt tccggctgtc agcgcagggg cgcccggttc
     4081 tttttgtcaa gaccgacctg tccggtgccc tgaatgaact gcaagacgag gcagcgcggc
     4141 tatcgtggct ggccacgacg ggcgttcctt gcgcagctgt gctcgacgtt gtcactgaag
     4201 cgggaaggga ctggctgcta ttgggcgaag tgccggggca ggatctcctg tcatctcacc
     4261 ttgctcctgc cgagaaagta tccatcatgg ctgatgcaat gcggcggctg catacgcttg
     4321 atccggctac ctgcccattc gaccaccaag cgaaacatcg catcgagcga gcacgtactc
     4381 ggatggaagc cggtcttgtc gatcaggatg atctggacga agagcatcag gggctcgcgc
     4441 cagccgaact gttcgccagg ctcaaggcga gcatgcccga cggcgaggat ctcgtcgtga
     4501 cccatggcga tgcctgcttg ccgaatatca tggtggaaaa tggccgcttt tctggattca
     4561 tcgactgtgg ccggctgggt gtggcggacc gctatcagga catagcgttg gctacccgtg
     4621 atattgctga agagcttggc ggcgaatggg ctgaccgctt cctcgtgctt tacggtatcg
     4681 ccgctcccga ttcgcagcgc atcgccttct atcgccttct tgacgagttc ttctgagcgg
     4741 gactctgggg ttcgaaatga ccgaccaagc gacgcccaac ctgccatcac gagatttcga
     4801 ttccaccgcc gccttctatg aaaggttggg cttcggaatc gttttccggg acgccggctg
     4861 gatgatcctc cagcgcgggg atctcatgct ggagttcttc gcccacccta gggggaggct
     4921 aactgaaaca cggaaggaga caataccgga aggaacccgc gctatgacgg caataaaaag
     4981 acagaataaa acgcacggtg ttgggtcgtt tgttcataaa cgcggggttc ggtcccaggg
     5041 ctggcactct gtcgataccc caccgagacc ccattggggc caatacgccc gcgtttcttc
     5101 cttttcccca ccccaccccc caagttcggg tgaaggccca gggctcgcag ccaacgtcgg
     5161 ggcggcaggc cctgccatag cctcaggtta ctcatatata ctttagattg atttaaaact
     5221 tcatttttaa tttaaaagga tctaggtgaa gatccttttt gataatctca tgaccaaaat
     5281 cccttaacgt gagttttcgt tccactgagc gtcagacccc gtagaaaaga tcaaaggatc
     5341 ttcttgagat cctttttttc tgcgcgtaat ctgctgcttg caaacaaaaa aaccaccgct
     5401 accagcggtg gtttgtttgc cggatcaaga gctaccaact ctttttccga aggtaactgg
     5461 cttcagcaga gcgcagatac caaatactgt ccttctagtg tagccgtagt taggccacca
     5521 cttcaagaac tctgtagcac cgcctacata cctcgctctg ctaatcctgt taccagtggc
     5581 tgctgccagt ggcgataagt cgtgtcttac cgggttggac tcaagacgat agttaccgga
     5641 taaggcgcag cggtcgggct gaacgggggg ttcgtgcaca cagcccagct tggagcgaac
     5701 gacctacacc gaactgagat acctacagcg tgagctatga gaaagcgcca cgcttcccga
     5761 agggagaaag gcggacaggt atccggtaag cggcagggtc ggaacaggag agcgcacgag
     5821 ggagcttcca gggggaaacg cctggtatct ttatagtcct gtcgggtttc gccacctctg
     5881 acttgagcgt cgatttttgt gatgctcgtc aggggggcgg agcctatgga aaaacgccag
     5941 caacgcggcc tttttacggt tcctggcctt ttgctggcct tttgctcaca tgttctttcc
     6001 tgcgttatcc cctgattctg tggataaccg tattaccgcc atgcat
//
